Addgene plasmid #117992: pN_35S/CTP-fluoE
Purpose: Chloroplast-targeted expression of CURT_fluoE controlled by the CaMV 35S promoter
Depositing lab: Mathias Pribil. Depositing organization: University of Copenhagen. Publication: Membrane-bound protein scaffolding in diverse hosts using thylakoid protein CURT1A. Behrendorff JBYH, Sandoval-Ibanez OA, Sharma A, Pribil M. ACS Synth Biol. 2019 Mar 18. doi: 10.1021/acssynbio.8b00418. PubMed 30884945.
Backbone
  Vector backbone: pN_35S
  Backbone size w/o insert (bp): 9204
  Total vector size (bp): 11130
  Modifications to backbone: pB2GW7 backbone modified to replace bialaphos (BASTA) resistance gene (bar) with a nourseothricin resistance gene
  Vector type: Plant Expression, Synthetic Biology ; Plant/bacteria binary vector
  Selectable markers: Nourseothricin/streptothricin
Growth in bacteria
  Bacterial resistance: Spectinomycin, 50 μg/mL
  Growth temperature: 37°C
  Growth strain: DH5alpha
  Copy number: Low Copy
Gene/Insert
  Gene/Insert name: CTP-CURT_fluoE
  Species: A. thaliana (mustard weed), Synthetic
  Insert size (bp): 1203
  Promoter: Cauliflower mosaic virus 35S
  Cloning method: Gibson Cloning
  Sequencing primers: 5′ CTCGGATTCCATTGCCCAGCTAT; 3′ ATATGCTCAACACATGAGCGA
Resource information
  A portion of this plasmid was derived from a plasmid made by: The mCitrine coding sequence was originally obtained from the pET mCitrine LIC cloning vector (a gift from Scott Gradia (Addgene plasmid # 29771)). The mApple coding sequence was originally obtained from the mApple-pBAD expression plasmid (a gift from Michael Davidson & Nathan Shaner & Roger Tsien, Addgene plasmid # 54536)
Terms and licenses: Academic/Nonprofit Terms; Industry Terms: Not Available to Industry
How to cite: pN_35S/CTP-fluoE was a gift from Mathias Pribil (Addgene plasmid # 117992 ; http://n2t.net/addgene:117992 ; RRID:Addgene_117992)
