[The description below was written by a language model from this plasmid's Addgene catalogue record and pLannotate feature annotations shown in this document.]
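Description:
pN_35S/CTP-fluoE is a plant/bacteria binary vector for Agrobacterium-mediated plant expression. It is built on pN_35S, a derivative of the Gateway vector pB2GW7 in which the bialaphos (bar) resistance gene has been replaced by a nourseothricin resistance gene. The backbone carries a ColE1/pBR322-type origin with the bom mobilisation region for propagation in E. coli. It also carries the pVS1 oriV with the RepA and StaA functions for replication and stable maintenance in Agrobacterium. Bacterial selection is by spectinomycin through the aadA (SmR) gene, and the plasmid is recorded as low copy. The catalogue gives a total size of 11,130 bp, while the sequenced record is slightly longer at 11,215 nt.

Between the nopaline-type left and right T-DNA border repeats lie two cassettes. One is the plant selection marker, a nourseothricin acetyltransferase gene driven by the NOS promoter and ended by the NOS terminator. The other is the payload, driven by the constitutive CaMV 35S promoter followed by a fragment of the TMV Ω translational enhancer. Its open reading frame begins with an N-terminal fragment of the Arabidopsis RuBisCO small subunit RBCS-1A, which evidently supplies the chloroplast transit peptide (CTP). This is followed by mCitrine, a fragment of the Arabidopsis thylakoid curvature protein CURT1A, and mApple. The cassette ends with a residual attB2 site and the CaMV polyadenylation signal. The annotated fusion spans considerably more than the 1,203 bp insert size listed in the catalogue, a discrepancy the record does not explain.

The construct thus directs a CURT1A segment flanked by yellow and red fluorescent proteins into chloroplasts. According to the associated publication title, it serves work on using CURT1A as a membrane-bound protein scaffold in diverse hosts.
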