Features (pLannotate 1.2.2; 24 found; start..end, strand, type, name):
     31..56      +  misc_feature   TMV Ω (fragment): translational enhancer from the tobacco mosaic virus 5'-leader sequence (Gallie et al., 1988)
     99..263     +  CDS            RBCS-1A (fragment): RBS1A_ARATH - Also known as ATS1A. Experimental evidence at protein level: Swiss-Prot protein existence level 1. RuBisCO catalyzes two reactions: the carboxylation of D- ribulose 1,5-bisphosphate, the primary event in carbon dioxide fixation, as well as the oxidative fragmentation of the pentose substrate. Both reactions occur simultaneously and in competition at the same active site. Although the small subunit is not catalytic it is essential for maximal activity. From Arabidopsis thaliana (Mouse-ear cress).
    264..977     +  CDS            mCitrine: mCitrine is a basic (constitutively fluorescent) yellow fluorescent protein published in 2001, derived from Aequorea victoria.
    993..1298    +  CDS            CURT1A (fragment): CUT1A_ARATH - Experimental evidence at protein level: Swiss-Prot protein existence level 1. Determines thylakoid architecture by inducing membrane curvature. From Arabidopsis thaliana (Mouse-ear cress).
   1314..2024    +  CDS            mApple: photostable monomeric derivative of DsRed (Shaner et al., 2008) mammalian codon-optimized
   2060..2080    -  protein_bind   attB2: mutant version of attB; core recombination site for the Gateway® BP reaction BP Clonase™
   2152..2311    +  polyA_signal   CaMV poly(A) signal (fragment): cauliflower mosaic virus polyadenylation signal
   2401..2425    +  misc_feature   RB T-DNA repeat: right border repeat from nopaline C58 T-DNA
   2795..3196    +  CDS            Y4CG_SINFN (fragment): Protein inferred from homology: Swiss-Prot protein existence level 3. From Sinorhizobium fredii (strain NBRC 101917 / NGR234).
   3756..4385    +  CDS            pVS1 StaA: stability protein from the Pseudomonas plasmid pVS1 (Heeb et al., 2000)
   4814..5887    +  CDS            pVS1 RepA: replication protein from the Pseudomonas plasmid pVS1 (Heeb et al., 2000)
   5953..6147    +  rep_origin     pVS1 oriV: origin of replication for the Pseudomonas plasmid pVS1 (Heeb et al., 2000)
   6350..6389    +  CDS            rop (fragment): Rop protein, which maintains plasmids at low copy number; rop
   6491..6631    +  misc_feature   bom: basis of mobility region from pBR322
   6817..7405    -  rep_origin     ori: high-copy-number ColE1/pMB1/pBR322/pUC origin of replication
   7651..8438    -  CDS            SmR (fragment): aminoglycoside adenylyltransferase (Murphy, 1985); aadA; confers resistance to spectinomycin and streptomycin
   8449..8505    -  CDS            GmR (fragment): gentamycin acetyltransferase; aacC1; confers resistance to gentamycin
   8681..8704    -  promoter       Pc promoter (fragment): intI1 (promoter lies within the coding sequence); class 1 integron promoter
   8963..8987    +  misc_feature   LB T-DNA repeat: left border repeat from nopaline C58 T-DNA
   9080..9332    -  terminator     NOS terminator: nopaline synthase terminator and poly(A) signal
   9357..9921    -  CDS            NrsR (fragment): nourseothricin acetyltransferase; Streptomyces noursei nat1; confers resistance to nourseothricin
   9969..10148   -  promoter       NOS promoter: nopaline synthase promoter
  10870..11214   +  promoter       CaMV 35S promoter: strong constitutive promoter from cauliflower mosaic virus
  11167..11213   +  promoter       minimal CaMV 35S promoter: minimal 35S promoter from cauliflower mosaic virus
>Addgene plasmid #117992 | pN_35S/CTP-fluoE | addgene full sequence | sequence record 229491 | Addgene NGS Result
CCGGTATTTTTACAACAATTACCACAACAAAACAAACAACAAACAACATTACAATTTACTATTCTAGTCG
ACCTGCAGGCGGCCGCACTAGTGATATCATGGCTTCCTCTATGCTCTCTTCCGCTACTATGGTTGCCTCT
CCGGCTCAGGCCACTATGGTCGCTCCTTTCAACGGACTTAAGTCCTCCGCTGCCTTCCCAGCCACCCGCA
AGGCTAACAACGACATTACTTCCATCACAAGCAACGGCGGAAGAGTTAACTGCGTGAGCAAGGGCGAGGA
GCTGTTCACCGGGGTGGTGCCCATCCTGGTCGAGCTGGACGGCGACGTAAACGGCCACAAGTTCAGCGTG
TCCGGCGAGGGCGAGGGCGATGCCACCTACGGCAAGCTGACCCTGAAGTTCATCTGCACCACCGGCAAGC
TGCCCGTGCCCTGGCCCACCCTCGTGACCACCTTCGGCTACGGCCTGATGTGCTTCGCCCGCTACCCCGA
CCACATGAAGCAGCACGACTTCTTCAAGTCCGCCATGCCCGAAGGCTACGTCCAGGAGCGCACCATCTTC
TTCAAGGACGACGGCAACTACAAGACCCGCGCCGAGGTGAAGTTCGAGGGCGACACCCTGGTGAACCGCA
TCGAGCTGAAGGGCATCGACTTCAAGGAGGACGGCAACATCCTGGGGCACAAGCTGGAGTACAACTACAA
CAGCCACAACGTCTATATCATGGCCGACAAGCAGAAGAACGGCATCAAGGTGAACTTCAAGATCCGCCAC
AACATCGAGGACGGCAGCGTGCAGCTCGCCGACCACTACCAGCAGAACACCCCCATCGGCGACGGCCCCG
TGCTGCTGCCCGACAACCACTACCTGAGCTACCAGTCCAAGCTGAGCAAAGACCCCAACGAGAAGCGCGA
TCACATGGTCCTGCTGGAGTTCGTGACCGCCGCCGGGATCACTCTCGGCATGGACGAGCTGTACAAGGGA
GGTGGTGGATCTGCTTCTTCAGAAGAGACCTCGTCCATTGATACCAACGAACTCATCACAGATTTGAAGG
AAAAGTGGGATGGTCTTGAGAACAAATCTACTGTACTTATATATGGAGGAGGAGCCATTGTTGCTGTTTG
GTTATCTTCCATTGTTGTTGGTGCCATCAACTCTGTTCCTCTGCTTCCGAAAGTTATGGAACTTGTCGGA
CTAGGGTACACTGGATGGTTTGTCTACAGATACCTTCTCTTCAAGTCAAGCAGAAAGGAATTGGCTGAGG
ATATTGAATCCTTGAAGAAGAAGATCGCAGGAAGCGAAGGAGGTGGAGGTTCTATGGTGAGCAAGGGCGA
GGAGAATAACATGGCCATCATCAAGGAGTTCATGCGCTTCAAGGTGCACATGGAGGGCTCCGTGAACGGC
CACGAGTTCGAGATCGAGGGCGAGGGCGAGGGCCGCCCCTACGAGGCCTTTCAGACCGCTAAGCTGAAGG
TGACCAAGGGTGGCCCCCTGCCCTTCGCCTGGGACATCCTGTCCCCTCAGTTCATGTACGGCTCCAAGGT
CTACATTAAGCACCCAGCCGACATCCCCGACTACTTCAAGCTGTCCTTCCCCGAGGGCTTCAGGTGGGAG
CGCGTGATGAACTTCGAGGACGGCGGCATTATTCACGTTAACCAGGACTCCTCCCTGCAGGACGGCGTGT
TCATCTACAAGGTGAAGCTGCGCGGCACCAACTTCCCCTCCGACGGCCCCGTAATGCAGAAGAAGACCAT
GGGCTGGGAGGCCTCCGAGGAGCGGATGTACCCCGAGGACGGCGCCCTGAAGAGCGAGATCAAGAAGAGG
CTGAAGCTGAAGGACGGCGGCCACTACGCCGCCGAGGTCAAGACCACCTACAAGGCCAAGAAGCCCGTGC
AGCTGCCCGGCGCCTACATCGTCGACATCAAGTTGGACATCGTGTCCCACAACGAGGACTACACCATCGT
GGAACAGTACGAACGCGCCGAGGGCCGCCACTCCACCGGCGGCATGGACGAGCTGTACAAGTAAAAGCTT
GGCTGTTTTGGCGGATGAGAGAAGTCGTTCAGCTTTCTTGTACAAAGTGGTGATATCCCGCGGCCATGCT
AGAGTCCGCAAAAATCACCAGTCTCTCTCTACAAATCTATCTCTCTCTATTTTTCTCCAGAATAATGTGT
GAGTAGTTCCCAGATAAGGGAATTAGGGTTCTTATAGGGTTTCGCTCATGTGTTGAGCATATAAGAAACC
CTTAGTATGTATTTGTATTTGTAAAATACTTCTATCAATAAAATTTCTAATTCCTAAAACCAAAATCCAG
TGACCTGCAGGCATGCGACGTCGGGCCCAAGCTTAGCTTGAGCTTGGATCAGATTGTCGTTTCCCGCCTT
CAGTTTAAACTATCAGTGTTTGACAGGATATATTGGCGGGTAAACCTAAGAGAAAAGAGCGTTTATTAGA
ATAATCGGATATTTAAAAGGGCGTGAAAAGGTTTATCCGTTCGTCCATTTGTATGTGCATGCCAACCACA
GGGTTCCCCTCGGGATCAAAGTACTTTAAAGTACTTTAAAGTACTTTAAAGTACTTTGATCCAACCCCTC
CGCTGCTATAGTGCAGTCGGCTTCTGACGTTCAGTGCAGCCGTCTTCTGAAAACGACATGTCGCACAAGT
CCTAAGTTACGCGACAGGCTGCCGCCCTGCCCTTTTCCTGGCGTTTTCTTGTCGCGTGTTTTAGTCGCAT
AAAGTAGAATACTTGCGACTAGAACCGGAGACATTACGCCATGAACAAGAGCGCCGCCGCTGGCCTGCTG
GGCTATGCCCGCGTCAGCACCGACGACCAGGACTTGACCAACCAACGGGCCGAACTGCACGCGGCCGGCT
GCACCAAGCTGTTTTCCGAGAAGATCACCGGCACCAGGCGCGACCGCCCGGAGCTGGCCAGGATGCTTGA
CCACCTACGCCCTGGCGACGTTGTGACAGTGACCAGGCTAGACCGCCTGGCCCGCAGCACCCGCGACCTA
CTGGACATTGCCGAGCGCATCCAGGAGGCCGGCGCGGGCCTGCGTAGCCTGGCAGAGCCGTGGGCCGACA
CCACCACGCCGGCCGGCCGCATGGTGTTGACCGTGTTCGCCGGCATTGCCGAGTTCGAGCGTTCCCTAAT
CATCGACCGCACCCGGAGCGGGCGCGAGGCCGCCAAGGCCCGAGGCGTGAAGTTTGGCCCCCGCCCTACC
CTCACCCCGGCACAGATCGCGCACGCCCGCGAGCTGATCGACCAGGAAGGCCGCACCGTGAAAGAGGCGG
CTGCACTGCTTGGCGTGCATCGCTCGACCCTGTACCGCGCACTTGAGCGCAGCGAGGAAGTGACGCCCAC
CGAGGCCAGGCGGCGCGGTGCCTTCCGTGAGGACGCATTGACCGAGGCCGACGCCCTGGCGGCCGCCGAG
AATGAACGCCAAGAGGAACAAGCATGAAACCGCACCAGGACGGCCAGGACGAACCGTTTTTCATTACCGA
AGAGATCGAGGCGGAGATGATCGCGGCCGGGTACGTGTTCGAGCCGCCCGCGCACGTCTCAACCGTGCGG
CTGCATGAAATCCTGGCCGGTTTGTCTGATGCCAAGCTGGCGGCCTGGCCGGCCAGCTTGGCCGCTGAAG
AAACCGAGCGCCGCCGTCTAAAAAGGTGATGTGTATTTGAGTAAAACAGCTTGCGTCATGCGGTCGCTGC
GTATATGATGCGATGAGTAAATAAACAAATACGCAAGGGGAACGCATGAAGGTTATCGCTGTACTTAACC
AGAAAGGCGGGTCAGGCAAGACGACCATCGCAACCCATCTAGCCCGCGCCCTGCAACTCGCCGGGGCCGA
TGTTCTGTTAGTCGATTCCGATCCCCAGGGCAGTGCCCGCGATTGGGCGGCCGTGCGGGAAGATCAACCG
CTAACCGTTGTCGGCATCGACCGCCCGACGATTGACCGCGACGTGAAGGCCATCGGCCGGCGCGACTTCG
TAGTGATCGACGGAGCGCCCCAGGCGGCGGACTTGGCTGTGTCCGCGATCAAGGCAGCCGACTTCGTGCT
GATTCCGGTGCAGCCAAGCCCTTACGACATATGGGCCACCGCCGACCTGGTGGAGCTGGTTAAGCAGCGC
ATTGAGGTCACGGATGGAAGGCTACAAGCGGCCTTTGTCGTGTCGCGGGCGATCAAAGGCACGCGCATCG
GCGGTGAGGTTGCCGAGGCGCTGGCCGGGTACGAGCTGCCCATTCTTGAGTCCCGTATCACGCAGCGCGT
GAGCTACCCAGGCACTGCCGCCGCCGGCACAACCGTTCTTGAATCAGAACCCGAGGGCGACGCTGCCCGC
GAGGTCCAGGCGCTGGCCGCTGAAATTAAATCAAAACTCATTTGAGTTAATGAGGTAAAGAGAAAATGAG
CAAAAGCACAAACACGCTAAGTGCCGGCCGTCCGAGCGCACGCAGCAGCAAGGCTGCAACGTTGGCCAGC
CTGGCAGACACGCCAGCCATGAAGCGGGTCAACTTTCAGTTGCCGGCGGAGGATCACACCAAGCTGAAGA
TGTACGCGGTACGCCAAGGCAAGACCATTACCGAGCTGCTATCTGAATACATCGCGCAGCTACCAGAGTA
AATGAGCAAATGAATAAATGAGTAGATGAATTTTAGCGGCTAAAGGAGGCGGCATGGAAAATCAAGAACA
ACCAGGCACCGACGCCGTGGAATGCCCCATGTGTGGAGGAACGGGCGGTTGGCCAGGCGTAAGCGGCTGG
GTTGTCTGCCGGCCCTGCAATGGCACTGGAACCCCCAAGCCCGAGGAATCGGCGTGAGCGGTCGCAAACC
ATCCGGCCCGGTACAAATCGGCGCGGCGCTGGGTGATGACCTGGTGGAGAAGTTGAAGGCCGCGCAGGCC
GCCCAGCGGCAACGCATCGAGGCAGAAGCACGCCCCGGTGAATCGTGGCAAGCGGCCGCTGATCGAATCC
GCAAAGAATCCCGGCAACCGCCGGCAGCCGGTGCGCCGTCGATTAGGAAGCCGCCCAAGGGCGACGAGCA
ACCAGATTTTTTCGTTCCGATGCTCTATGACGTGGGCACCCGCGATAGTCGCAGCATCATGGACGTGGCC
GTTTTCCGTCTGTCGAAGCGTGACCGACGAGCTGGCGAGGTGATCCGCTACGAGCTTCCAGACGGGCACG
TAGAGGTTTCCGCAGGGCCGGCCGGCATGGCCAGTGTGTGGGATTACGACCTGGTACTGATGGCGGTTTC
CCATCTAACCGAATCCATGAACCGATACCGGGAAGGGAAGGGAGACAAGCCCGGCCGCGTGTTCCGTCCA
CACGTTGCGGACGTACTCAAGTTCTGCCGGCGAGCCGATGGCGGAAAGCAGAAAGACGACCTGGTAGAAA
CCTGCATTCGGTTAAACACCACGCACGTTGCCATGCAGCGTACGAAGAAGGCCAAGAACGGCCGCCTGGT
GACGGTATCCGAGGGTGAAGCCTTGATTAGCCGCTACAAGATCGTAAAGAGCGAAACCGGGCGGCCGGAG
TACATCGAGATCGAGCTAGCTGATTGGATGTACCGCGAGATCACAGAAGGCAAGAACCCGGACGTGCTGA
CGGTTCACCCCGATTACTTTTTGATCGATCCCGGCATCGGCCGTTTTCTCTACCGCCTGGCACGCCGCGC
CGCAGGCAAGGCAGAAGCCAGATGGTTGTTCAAGACGATCTACGAACGCAGTGGCAGCGCCGGAGAGTTC
AAGAAGTTCTGTTTCACCGTGCGCAAGCTGATCGGGTCAAATGACCTGCCGGAGTACGATTTGAAGGAGG
AGGCGGGGCAGGCTGGCCCGATCCTAGTCATGCGCTACCGCAACCTGATCGAGGGCGAAGCATCCGCCGG
TTCCTAATGTACGGAGCAGATGCTAGGGCAAATTGCCCTAGCAGGGGAAAAAGGTCGAAAAGGTCTCTTT
CCTGTGGATAGCACGTACATTGGGAACCCAAAGCCGTACATTGGGAACCGGAACCCGTACATTGGGAACC
CAAAGCCGTACATTGGGAACCGGTCACACATGTAAGTGACTGATATAAAAGAGAAAAAAGGCGATTTTTC
CGCCTAAAACTCTTTAAAACTTATTAAAACTCTTAAAACCCGCCTGGCCTGTGCATAACTGTCTGGCCAG
CGCACAGCCGAAGAGCTGCAAAAAGCGCCTACCCTTCGGTCGCTGCGCTCCCTACGCCCCGCCGCTTCGC
GTCGGCCTATCGCGGCCGCTGGCCGCTCAAAAATGGCTGGCCTACGGCCAGGCAATCTACCAGGGCGCGG
ACAAGCCGCGCCGTCGCCACTCGACCGCCGGCGCCCACATCAAGGCACCCTGCCTCGCGCGTTTCGGTGA
TGACGGTGAAAACCTCTGACACATGCAGCTCCCGGAGACGGTCACAGCTTGTCTGTAAGCGGATGCCGGG
AGCAGACAAGCCCGTCAGGGCGCGTCAGCGGGTGTTGGCGGGTGTCGGGGCGCAGCCATGACCCAGTCAC
GTAGCGATAGCGGAGTGTATACTGGCTTAACTATGCGGCATCAGAGCAGATTGTACTGAGAGTGCACCAT
ATGCGGTGTGAAATACCGCACAGATGCGTAAGGAGAAAATACCGCATCAGGCGCTCTTCCGCTTCCTCGC
TCACTGACTCGCTGCGCTCGGTCGTTCGGCTGCGGCGAGCGGTATCAGCTCACTCAAAGGCGGTAATACG
GTTATCCACAGAATCAGGGGATAACGCAGGAAAGAACATGTGAGCAAAAGGCCAGCAAAAGGCCAGGAAC
CGTAAAAAGGCCGCGTTGCTGGCGTTTTTCCATAGGCTCCGCCCCCCTGACGAGCATCACAAAAATCGAC
GCTCAAGTCAGAGGTGGCGAAACCCGACAGGACTATAAAGATACCAGGCGTTTCCCCCTGGAAGCTCCCT
CGTGCGCTCTCCTGTTCCGACCCTGCCGCTTACCGGATACCTGTCCGCCTTTCTCCCTTCGGGAAGCGTG
GCGCTTTCTCATAGCTCACGCTGTAGGTATCTCAGTTCGGTGTAGGTCGTTCGCTCCAAGCTGGGCTGTG
TGCACGAACCCCCCGTTCAGCCCGACCGCTGCGCCTTATCCGGTAACTATCGTCTTGAGTCCAACCCGGT
AAGACACGACTTATCGCCACTGGCAGCAGCCACTGGTAACAGGATTAGCAGAGCGAGGTATGTAGGCGGT
GCTACAGAGTTCTTGAAGTGGTGGCCTAACTACGGCTACACTAGAAGGACAGTATTTGGTATCTGCGCTC
TGCTGAAGCCAGTTACCTTCGGAAAAAGAGTTGGTAGCTCTTGATCCGGCAAACAAACCACCGCTGGTAG
CGGTGGTTTTTTTGTTTGCAAGCAGCAGATTACGCGCAGAAAAAAAGGATCTCAAGAAGATCCTTTGATC
TTTTCTACGGGGTCTGACGCTCAGTGGAACGAAAACTCACGTTAAGGGATTTTGGTCATGCATGATATAT
CTCCCAATTTGTGTAGGGCTTATTATGCACGCTTAAAAATAATAAAAGCAGACTTGACCTGATAGTTTGG
CTGTGAGCAATTATGTGCTTAGTGCATCTAACGCTTGAGTTAAGCCGCGCCGCGAAGCGGCGTCGGCTTG
AACGAATTTCTAGCTAGACATTATTTGCCGACTACCTTGGTGATCTCGCCTTTCACGTAGTGGACAAATT
CTTCCAACTGATCTGCGCGCGAGGCCAAGCGATCTTCTTCTTGTCCAAGATAAGCCTGTCTAGCTTCAAG
TATGACGGGCTGATACTGGGCCGGCAGGCGCTCCATTGCCCAGTCGGCAGCGACATCCTTCGGCGCGATT
TTGCCGGTTACTGCGCTGTACCAAATGCGGGACAACGTAAGCACTACATTTCGCTCATCGCCAGCCCAGT
CGGGCGGCGAGTTCCATAGCGTTAAGGTTTCATTTAGCGCCTCAAATAGATCCTGTTCAGGAACCGGATC
AAAGAGTTCCTCCGCCGCTGGACCTACCAAGGCAACGCTATGTTCTCTTGCTTTTGTCAGCAAGATAGCC
AGATCAATGTCGATCGTGGCTGGCTCGAAGATACCTGCAAGAATGTCATTGCGCTGCCATTCTCCAAATT
GCAGTTCGCGCTTAGCTGGATAACGCCACGGAATGATGTCGTCGTGCACAACAATGGTGACTTCTACAGC
GCGGAGAATCTCGCTCTCTCCAGGGGAAGCCGAAGTTTCCAAAAGGTCGTTGATCAAAGCTCGCCGCGTT
GTTTCATCAAGCCTTACGGTCACCGTAACCAGCAAATCAATATCACTGTGTGGCTTCAGGCCGCCATCCA
CTGCGGAGCCGTACAAATGTACGGCCAGCAACGTCGGTTCGAGATGGCGCTCGATGACGCCAACTACCTC
TGATAGTTGAGTCGATACTTCGGCGATCACCGCTTCCCCCATGATGTTTAACTTTGTTTTAGGGCGACTG
CCCTGCTGCGTAACATCGTTGCTGCTCCATAACATCAAACATCGACCCACGGCGTAACGCGCTTGCTGCT
TGGATGCCCGAGGCATAGACTGTACCCCAAAAAAACAGTCATAACAAGCCATGAAAACCGCCACTGCGCC
GTTACCACCGCTGCGTTCGGTCAAGGTTCTGGACCAGTTGCGTGAGCGCATACGCTACTTGCATTACAGC
TTACGAACCGAACAGGCTTATGTCCACTGGGTTCGTGCCCGAATTGATCACAGGCAGCAACGCTCTGTCA
TCGTTACAATCAACATGCTACCCTCCGCGAGATCATCCGTGTTTCAAACCCGGCAGCTTAGTTGCCGTTC
TTCCGAATAGCATCGGTAACATGAGCAAAGTCTGCCGCCTTACAACGGCTCTCCCGCTGACGCCGTCCCG
GACTGATGGGCTGCCTGTATCGAGTGGTGATTTTGTGCCGAGCTGCCGGTCGGGGAGCTGTTGGCTGGCT
GGTGGCAGGATATATTGTGGTGTAAACAAATTGACGCTTAGACAACTTAATAACACATTGCGGACGTTTT
TAATGTACTGAATTAACGCCGAATTGAATTATCAGCTTGCATGCCGGTCGATCTAGTAACATAGATGACA
CCGCGCGCGATAATTTATCCTAGTTTGCGCGCTATATTTTGTTTTCTATCGCGTATTAAATGTATAATTG
CGGGACTCTAATCATAAAAACCCATCTCATAAATAACGTCATGCATTACATGTTAATTATTACATGCTTA
ACGTAATTCAACAGAAATTATATGATAATCATCGCAAGACCGGCAACAGGATTCAATCTTAAGAAACTTT
ATTGCCAAATGTTTGAACGATCTGCTTGACTCTAGGGGTCATCATTAGGGGCAGGGCATGCTCATGTAGA
GCGCCTGCTCGCCGTCCGAGGCGGTGCCGTCGTACAGGGCGGTGTCCAGGCCGCAGAGGGTGAACCCCAT
CCGCCGGTACGCGTGGATCGCCGGTGCGTTGACGTTGGTGACCTCCAGCCAGAGGTGCCCGGCACCCCGC
TCGCGGGCGAACTCCGTCGCGAGCCCCATCAACGCGCGCCCGACCCCGTGCCCCCGGTGCTCCGGGGCGA
CCTCGATGTCCTCGACGGTCAGCCGGCGGTTCCAGCCGGAGTACGAGACGACCACGAAGCCCGCCAGGTC
GCCGTCGTCCCCGTACGCGACGAACGTCCGAGAGTCCGGGTCGCCGTCCTCCCCGTCGTCCGATTCGTCG
TCCGATTCGTCGTCGGGGAACACCTTGGTCAGGGGCGGGTCCACCGGCACCTCCCGCAGGGTGAAGCCGT
CCCCGGTGGCGGTGACGCGGAAGACGGTGTCGGTGGTGAAGGACCCATCCAGTGCCTCGATGGCCTCGGC
GTCCCCCGGGACACTGGTGCGGTACCGGTAAGCCGTGTCGTCAAGAGTGGTACCCATGGTAGATCCCCTC
GATCGAGTTGAGAGTGAATATGAGACTCTAATTGGATACCGAGGGGAATTTATGGAACGTCAGTGGAGCA
TTTTTGACAAGAAATATTTGCTAGCTGATAGTGACCTTAGGCGACTTTTGAACGCGCAATAATGGTTTCT
GACGTATGTGCTTAGCTCATTAAACTCCAGAAACCCGCGGCTCAGTGGCTCCTTCAACGTTGCGGTTCTG
TCAGTTCCAAACGTAAAACGGCTTGTCCCGCGTCATCGGCGGGGGTCATAACGTGACTCCCTTAATTCTC
CGCTCATGATCGATAATTCGAGCTCTCCCATATGGTCGACTAGAGCCAAGCTGATCTCCTTTGCCCCGGA
GATCACCATGGACGACTTTCTCTATCTCTACGATCTAGGAAGAAAGTTCGACGGAGAAGGTGACGATACC
ATGTTCACCACCGATAATGAGAAGATTAGCCTCTTCAATTTCAGAAAGAATGCTGACCCACAGATGGTTA
GAGAGGCCTACGCGGCAGGTCTCATCAAGACGATCTACCCGAGTAATAATCTCCAGGAGATCAAATACCT
TCCCAAGAAGGTTAAAGATGCAGTCAAAAGATTCAGGACTAACTGCATCAAGAACACAGAGAAAGATATA
TTTCTCAAGATCAGAAGTACTATTCCAGTATGGACGATTCAAGGCTTGCTTCATAAACCAAGGCAAGTAA
TAGAGATTGGAGTCTCTAAGAAAGTAGTTCCTACTGAATCAAAGGCCATGGAGTCAAAAATTCAGATCGA
GGATCTAACAGAACTCGCCGTGAAGACTGGCGAACAGTTCATACAGAGTCTTTTACGACTCAATGACAAG
AAGAAAATCTTCGTCAACATGGTGGAGCACGACACTCTCGTCTACTCCAAGAATATCAAAGATACAGTCT
CAGAAGACCAAAGGGCTATTGAGACTTTTCAACAAAGGGTAATATCGGGAAACCTCCTCGGATTCCATTG
CCCAGCTATCTGTCACTTCATCAAAAGGACAGTAGAAAAGGAAGGTGGCACCTACAAATGCCATCATTGC
GATAAAGGAAAGGCTATCGTTCAAGATGCCCCTGCCGACAGTGGTCCCAAAGATGGACCCCCACCCACGA
GGAGCATCGTGGAAAAAGAAGACGTTCCAACCACGTCTTCAAAGCAAGTGGATTGATGTGATATCTCCAC
TGACGTAAGGGATGACGCACAATCCCACTATCCTTCGCAAGACCCTTCCTCTATATAAGGAAGTTCATTT
CATTTGGAGAGGACT
